Addgene plasmid #123097: pCMV 3xFLAG-GABARAP WT
Purpose: Expresses 3xFLAG-GABARAP wild-type in mammalian cells.
Depositing lab: Robin Ketteler. Depositing organization: University College London. Publication: Redundancy of human ATG4 protease isoforms in autophagy and LC3/GABARAP processing revealed in cells. Agrotis A, Pengo N, Burden JJ, Ketteler R. Autophagy. 2019 Jan 21. doi: 10.1080/15548627.2019.1569925. PubMed 30661429.
Backbone
  Vector backbone: pCMV-tripleFLAG-Gateway
  Backbone size w/o insert (bp): 4711
  Vector type: Mammalian Expression
Growth in bacteria
  Bacterial resistance: Ampicillin, 100 μg/mL
  Growth temperature: 37°C
  Growth strain: DH5alpha
  Copy number: High Copy
Gene/Insert
  Gene/Insert name: Gamma-aminobutyric acid receptor-associated protein
  Species: H. sapiens (human)
  GenBank ID: NM_007278.1
  Entrez Gene: GABARAP (a.k.a. ATG8A, GABARAP-a, MM46)
  Promoter: CMV
  Tag / fusion protein: 3xFLAG (N terminal on backbone)
  Cloning method: Gateway Cloning
  Sequencing primers: 5′ CMVF_pCDNA3; 3′ hGH-PA-R
Terms and licenses: Academic/Nonprofit Terms; Industry Terms: Not Available to Industry
How to cite: pCMV 3xFLAG-GABARAP WT was a gift from Robin Ketteler (Addgene plasmid # 123097 ; http://n2t.net/addgene:123097 ; RRID:Addgene_123097)
