[The description below was written by a language model from this plasmid's Addgene catalogue record and pLannotate feature annotations shown in this document.]
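Description:
pCMV 3xFLAG-GABARAP WT is a mammalian expression plasmid of about 5.1 kb, built on the pCMV-tripleFLAG-Gateway backbone, that produces wild-type human GABARAP with an N-terminal 3xFLAG epitope tag. It is propagated in E. coli as a high-copy plasmid through a ColE1/pUC-type origin and selected with ampicillin via the β-lactamase gene and its native promoter. An f1 phage origin is also present, along with remnants of cloning-vector sequence (lacZα and lacI fragments, lac promoter/operator, a T7 promoter and a fragment annotated as RSF origin) that play no evident role in expression. An SV40 enhancer/early promoter lies downstream of the expression cassette, but the feature table shows no mammalian selection marker driven by it, so the plasmid appears suited mainly to transient transfection.

The expression cassette consists of the human cytomegalovirus immediate-early enhancer and promoter, the 3xFLAG coding sequence (which includes an enterokinase cleavage site), an attB1 site, the GABARAP open reading frame, an attB2 site and the human growth hormone polyadenylation signal. The attB sites are the scars of Gateway recombination used to transfer the insert into the destination vector, and attB1 is read through as a short linker between the tag and GABARAP. GABARAP is a ubiquitin-like ATG8-family modifier involved in autophagosome maturation and in GABA(A) receptor trafficking. Placing the tag at the N terminus leaves the C terminus free for the proteolytic processing these proteins undergo. The associated work examined ATG4 protease isoforms and LC3/GABARAP processing in cells, so the construct is suited to detecting, immunoprecipitating or tracking the processing of FLAG-tagged GABARAP in transfected mammalian cells.
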