Features (pLannotate 1.2.2; 19 found; start..end, strand, type, name):
     21..609     -  rep_origin     ori: high-copy-number ColE1/pMB1/pBR322/pUC origin of replication
    780..1640    -  CDS            AmpR: β-lactamase; bla; confers resistance to ampicillin, carbenicillin, and related antibiotics
   1641..1745    -  promoter       AmpR promoter: bla
   1772..2200    +  rep_origin     f1 ori (sequence partly withheld): f1 bacteriophage origin of replication; arrow indicates direction of (+) strand synthesis
   2231..2385    -  CDS            lacZα (fragment): LacZα fragment of β-galactosidase; lacZ fragment
   2545..2924    +  enhancer       CMV enhancer: human cytomegalovirus immediate early enhancer
   2926..3125    +  promoter       CMV promoter: human cytomegalovirus (CMV) immediate early promoter
   3165..3230    +  CDS            3xFLAG: three tandem FLAG® epitope tags, followed by an enterokinase cleavage site
   3234..3258    +  protein_bind   attB1: mutant version of attB; recombination site for the Gateway® BP reaction BP Clonase™
   3261..3611    +  CDS            GABARAP (sequence withheld): GBRAP_HUMAN - Also known as FLC3B. Experimental evidence at protein level: Swiss-Prot protein existence level 1. Ubiquitin-like modifier that plays a role in intracellular transport of GABA(A) receptors and its interaction with the cytoskeleton (PubMed:9892355). Involved in autophagy: while LC3s are involved in elongation of the phagophore membrane, the GABARAP/GATE-16 subfamily is essential for a later stage in autophagosome maturation (PubMed:15169837, PubMed:20562859, PubMed:22948227). Through its interaction with the reticulophagy receptor TEX264, participates in the remodeling of subdomai
   3616..3640    -  protein_bind   attB2: mutant version of attB; recombination site for the Gateway® BP reaction BP Clonase™
   3658..4280    +  polyA_signal   hGH poly(A) signal: human growth hormone polyadenylation signal
   4309..4638    +  promoter       SV40 promoter: SV40 enhancer and early promoter
   4681..4699    -  promoter       T7 promoter: promoter for bacteriophage T7 RNA polymerase
   4737..4753    -  protein_bind   lac operator: The lac repressor binds to the lac operator to inhibit transcription in E. coli. This inhibition can be relieved by adding lactose or isopropyl-β-D-thiogalactopyranoside (IPTG). lac repressor encoded by lacI
   4761..4791    -  promoter       lac promoter: promoter for the E. coli lac operon
   4806..4827    -  protein_bind   CAP binding site: CAP binding activates transcription in the presence of cAMP. E. coli catabolite activator protein
   4840..4932    -  CDS            lacI (fragment): lac repressor; lacI; The lac repressor binds to the lac operator to inhibit transcription in E. coli. This inhibition can be relieved by adding lactose or isopropyl-β-D-thiogalactopyranoside (IPTG).
   4934..5067    -  rep_origin     RSF ori (fragment): Plasmids containing the RSF 1030 origin of replication can be propagated in E. coli cells that contain additional plasmids with compatible origins.
>Addgene plasmid #123097 | pCMV 3xFLAG-GABARAP WT | addgene full sequence | sequence record 243994 | Addgene NGS Result
AAGGCCGCGTTGCTGGCGTTTTTCCATAGGCTCCGCCCCCCTGACGAGCATCACAAAAATCGACGCTCAA
GTCAGAGGTGGCGAAACCCGACAGGACTATAAAGATACCAGGCGTTTCCCCCTGGAAGCTCCCTCGTGCG
CTCTCCTGTTCCGACCCTGCCGCTTACCGGATACCTGTCCGCCTTTCTCCCTTCGGGAAGCGTGGCGCTT
TCTCATAGCTCACGCTGTAGGTATCTCAGTTCGGTGTAGGTCGTTCGCTCCAAGCTGGGCTGTGTGCACG
AACCCCCCGTTCAGCCCGACCGCTGCGCCTTATCCGGTAACTATCGTCTTGAGTCCAACCCGGTAAGACA
CGACTTATCGCCACTGGCAGCAGCCACTGGTAACAGGATTAGCAGAGCGAGGTATGTAGGCGGTGCTACA
GAGTTCTTGAAGTGGTGGCCTAACTACGGCTACACTAGAAGAACAGTATTTGGTATCTGCGCTCTGCTGA
AGCCAGTTACCTTCGGAAAAAGAGTTGGTAGCTCTTGATCCGGCAAACAAACCACCGCTGGTAGCGGTGG
TTTTTTTGTTTGCAAGCAGCAGATTACGCGCAGAAAAAAAGGATCTCAAGAAGATCCTTTGATCTTTTCT
ACGGGGTCTGACGCTCAGTGGAACGAAAACTCACGTTAAGGGATTTTGGTCATGAGATTATCAAAAAGGA
TCTTCACCTAGATCCTTTTAAATTAAAAATGAAGTTTTAAATCAATCTAAAGTATATATGAGTAAACTTG
GTCTGACAGTTACCAATGCTTAATCAGTGAGGCACCTATCTCAGCGATCTGTCTATTTCGTTCATCCATA
GTTGCCTGACTCCCCGTCGTGTAGATAACTACGATACGGGAGGGCTTACCATCTGGCCCCAGTGCTGCAA
TGATACCGCGAGACCCACGCTCACCGGCTCCAGATTTATCAGCAATAAACCAGCCAGCCGGAAGGGCCGA
GCGCAGAAGTGGTCCTGCAACTTTATCCGCCTCCATCCAGTCTATTAATTGTTGCCGGGAAGCTAGAGTA
AGTAGTTCGCCAGTTAATAGTTTGCGCAACGTTGTTGCCATTGCTACAGGCATCGTGGTGTCACGCTCGT
CGTTTGGTATGGCTTCATTCAGCTCCGGTTCCCAACGATCAAGGCGAGTTACATGATCCCCCATGTTGTG
CAAAAAAGCGGTTAGCTCCTTCGGTCCTCCGATCGTTGTCAGAAGTAAGTTGGCCGCAGTGTTATCACTC
ATGGTTATGGCAGCACTGCATAATTCTCTTACTGTCATGCCATCCGTAAGATGCTTTTCTGTGACTGGTG
AGTACTCAACCAAGTCATTCTGAGAATAGTGTATGCGGCGACCGAGTTGCTCTTGCCCGGCGTCAATACG
GGATAATACCGCGCCACATAGCAGAACTTTAAAAGTGCTCATCATTGGAAAACGTTCTTCGGGGCGAAAA
CTCTCAAGGATCTTACCGCTGTTGAGATCCAGTTCGATGTAACCCACTCGTGCACCCAACTGATCTTCAG
CATCTTTTACTTTCACCAGCGTTTCTGGGTGAGCAAAAACAGGAAGGCAAAATGCCGCAAAAAAGGGAAT
AAGGGCGACACGGAAATGTTGAATACTCATACTCTTCCTTTTTCAATATTATTGAAGCATTTATCAGGGT
TATTGTCTCATGAGCGGATACATATTTGAATGTATTTAGAAAAATAAACAAATAGGGGTTCCGCGCACAT
TTCCCCGAAAAGTGCCACCTG
[124 nt withheld, positions 1772-1895]
C
[91 nt withheld, positions 1897-1987]
A
[49 nt withheld, positions 1989-2037]
CCTTTGACGTTGGAGTCCACGTTCTTT
[37 nt withheld, positions 2065-2101]
ACCCTATCTCGGTCTATTCTTTTGATTTATAAGGGATTTTGCCGATTTCGGCCTATTGGTTAAAAAATGA
GCTGATTTAACAAAAATTTAACGCGAATTTTAACAAAATATTAACGCTTACAATTTCCATTCGCCATTCA
GGCTGCGCAACTGTTGGGAAGGGCGATCGGTGCGGGCCTCTTCGCTATTACGCCAGCTGGCGAAAGGGGG
ATGTGCTGCAAGGCGATTAAGTTGGGTAACGCCAGGGTTTTCCCAGTCACGACGTTGTAAAACGACGGCC
AGTGCCAAGCTGATCTATACATTGAATCAATATTGGCAATTAGCCATATTAGTCATTGGTTATATAGCAT
AAATCAATATTGGCTATTGGCCATTGCATACGTTGTATCTATATCATAATATGTACATTTATATTGGCTC
ATGTCCAATATGACCGCCATGTTGACATTGATTATTGACTAGTTATTAATAGTAATCAATTACGGGGTCA
TTAGTTCATAGCCCATATATGGAGTTCCGCGTTACATAACTTACGGTAAATGGCCCGCCTGGCTGACCGC
CCAACGACCCCCGCCCATTGACGTCAATAATGACGTATGTTCCCATAGTAACGCCAATAGGGACTTTCCA
TTGACGTCAATGGGTGGAGTATTTACGGTAAACTGCCCACTTGGCAGTACATCAAGTGTATCATATGCCA
AGTCCGCCCCCTATTGACGTCAATGACGGTAAATGGCCCGCCTGGCATTATGCCCAGTACATGACCTTAC
GGGACTTTCCTACTTGGCAGTACATCTACGTATTAGTCATCGCTATTACCATGGTGATGCGGTTTTGGCA
GTACACCAATGGGCGTGGATAGCGGTTTGACTCACGGGGATTTCCAAGTCTCCACCCCATTGACGTCAAT
GGGAGTTTGTTTTGGCACCAAAATCAACGGGACTTTCCAAAATGTCGTAATAACCCCGCCCCGTTGACGC
AAATGGGCGGTAGGCGTGTACGGTGGGAGGTCTATATAAGCAGAGCTCGTTTAGTGAACCGTCAGAATTG
ATCTGGTACCATGGACTACAAAGACCATGACGGTGATTATAAAGATCATGACATCGATTACAAGGATGAC
GATGACAAGCTTACAAGTTTGTACAAAAAAGCAGGCTTA
[351 nt withheld, positions 3261-3611]
TAATACCCAGCTTTCTTGTACAAAGTGGTGTGATCTAGAGGATCCCGGGTGGCATCCCTGTGACCCCTCC
CCAGTGCCTCTCCTGGCCCTGGAAGTTGCCACTCCAGTGCCCACCAGCCTTGTCCTAATAAAATTAAGTT
GCATCATTTTGTCTGACTAGGTGTCCTTCTATAATATTATGGGGTGGAGGGGGGTGGTATGGAGCAAGGG
GCAAGTTGGGAAGACAACCTGTAGGGCCTGCGGGGTCTATTGGGAACCAAGCTGGAGTGCAGTGGCACAA
TCTTGGCTCACTGCAATCTCCGCCTCCTGGGTTCAAGCGATTCTCCTGCCTCAGCCTCCCGAGTTGTTGG
GATTCCAGGCATGCATGACCAGGCTCAGCTAATTTTTGTTTTTTTGGTAGAGACGGGGTTTCACCATATT
GGCCAGGCTGGTCTCCAACTCCTAATCTCAGGTGATCTACCCACCTTGGCCTCCCAAATTGCTGGGATTA
CAGGCGTGAACCACTGCTCCCTTCCCTGTCCTTCTGATTTTAAAATAACTATACCAGCAGGAGGACGTCC
AGACACAGCATAGGCTACCTGGCCATGCCCAACCGGTGGGACATTTGAGTTGCTTGCTTGGCACTGTCCT
CTCATGCGTTGGGTCCACTCAGTAGATGCCTGTTGAATTGGGTACGCGGCCAGCTTGGCTGTGGAATGTG
TGTCAGTTAGGGTGTGGAAAGTCCCCAGGCTCCCCAGCAGGCAGAAGTATGCAAAGCATGCATCTCAATT
AGTCAGCAACCAGGTGTGGAAAGTCCCCAGGCTCCCCAGCAGGCAGAAGTATGCAAAGCATGCATCTCAA
TTAGTCAGCAACCATAGTCCCGCCCCTAACTCCGCCCATCCCGCCCCTAACTCCGCCCAGTTCCGCCCAT
TCTCCGCCCCATGGCTGACTAATTTTTTTTATTTATGCAGAGGCCGAGGCCGCCTCGGCCTCTGAGCTAT
TCCAGAAGTAGTGAGGAGGCTTTTTTGGAGGCCTAGGCTTTTGCAAAAAGCTCCTCGATCGAGGAACTGA
AAAACCAGAAAGTTAATTCCCTATAGTGAGTCGTATTAAATTCGTAATCATGTCATAGCTGTTTCCTGTG
TGAAATTGTTATCCGCTCACAATTCCACACAACATACGAGCCGGAAGCATAAAGTGTAAAGCCTGGGGTG
CCTAATGAGCGAGCTAACTCACATTAATTGCGTTGCGCTCACTGCCCGCTTTCCAGTCGGGAAACCTGTC
GTGCCAGCTGCATTAATGAATCGGCCAACGCGCGGGGAGAGGCGGTTTGCGTATTGGGCGCTCTTCCGCT
TCCTCGCTCACTGACTCGCTGCGCTCGGTCGTTCGGCTGCGGCGAGCGGTATCAGCTCACTCAAAGGCGG
TAATACGGTTATCCACAGAATCAGGGGATAACGCAGGAAAGAACATGTGAGCAAAAGGCCAGCAAAAGGC
CAGGAACCGTAAA
